>Addgene plasmid #72264 | pCDH-CMV-mCherry-T2A-Puro | addgene full sequence | sequence record 322454 | Addgene NGS Result
TATGCGGTGTGAAATACCGCACAGATGCGTAAGGAGAAAATACCGCATCAGGCGCCATTCGCCATTCAGG
CTGCGCAACTGTTGGGAAGGGCGATCGGTGCGGGCCTCTTCGCTATTACGCCAGCTGGCGAAAGGGGGAT
GTGCTGCAAGGCGATTAAGTTGGGTAACGCCAGGGTTTTCCCAGTCACGACGTTGTAAAACGACGGCCAG
TGCCAAGCTGACGCGTGTAGTCTTATGCAATACTCTTGTAGTCTTGCAACATGGTAACGATGAGTTAGCA
ACATGCCTTACAAGGAGAGAAAAAGCACCGTGCATGCCGATTGGTGGAAGTAAGGTGGTACGATCGTGCC
TTATTAGGAAGGCAACAGACGGGTCTGACATGGATTGGACGAACCACTGAATTGCCGCATTGCAGAGATA
TTGTATTTAAGTGCCTAGCTCGATACATAAACGGGTCTCTCTGGTTAGACCAGATCTGAGCCTGGGAGCT
CTCTGGCTAACTAGGGAACCCACTGCTTAAGCCTCAATAAAGCTTGCCTTGAGTGCTTCAAGTAGTGTGT
GCCCGTCTGTTGTGTGACTCTGGTAACTAGAGATCCCTCAGACCCTTTTAGTCAGTGTGGAAAATCTCTA
GCAGTGGCGCCCGAACAGGGACTTGAAAGCGAAAGGGAAACCAGAGGAGCTCTCTCGACGCAGGACTCGG
CTTGCTGAAGCGCGCACGGCAAGAGGCGAGGGGCGGCGACTGGTGAGTACGCCAAAAATTTTGACTAGCG
GAGGCTAGAAGGAGAGAGATGGGTGCGAGAGCGTCAGTATTAAGCGGGGGAGAATTAGATCGCGATGGGA
AAAAATTCGGTTAAGGCCAGGGGGAAAGAAAAAATATAAATTAAAACATATAGTATGGGCAAGCAGGGAG
CTAGAACGATTCGCAGTTAATCCTGGCCTGTTAGAAACATCAGAAGGCTGTAGACAAATACTGGGACAGC
TACAACCATCCCTTCAGACAGGATCAGAAGAACTTAGATCATTATATAATACAGTAGCAACCCTCTATTG
TGTGCATCAAAGGATAGAGATAAAAGACACCAAGGAAGCTTTAGACAAGATAGAGGAAGAGCAAAACAAA
AGTAAGACCACCGCACAGCAAGCGGCCACTGATCTTCAGACCTGGAGGAGGAGATATGAGGGACAATTGG
AGAAGTGAATTATATAAATATAAAGTAGTAAAAATTGAACCATTAGGAGTAGCACCCACCAAGGCAAAGA
GAAGAGTGGTGCAGAGAGAAAAAAGAGCAGTGGGAATAGGAGCTTTGTTCCTTGGGTTCTTGGGAGCAGC
AGGAAGCACTATGGGCGCAGCGTCAATGACGCTGACGGTACAGGCCAGACAATTATTGTCTGGTATAGTG
CAGCAGCAGAACAATTTGCTGAGGGCTATTGAGGCGCAACAGCATCTGTTGCAACTCACAGTCTGGGGCA
TCAAGCAGCTCCAGGCAAGAATCCTGGCTGTGGAAAGATACCTAAAGGATCAACAGCTCCTGGGGATTTG
GGGTTGCTCTGGAAAACTCATTTGCACCACTGCTGTGCCTTGGAATGCTAGTTGGAGTAATAAATCTCTG
GAACAGATTTGGAATCACACGACCTGGATGGAGTGGGACAGAGAAATTAACAATTACACAAGCTTAATAC
ACTCCTTAATTGAAGAATCGCAAAACCAGCAAGAAAAGAATGAACAAGAATTATTGGAATTAGATAAATG
GGCAAGTTTGTGGAATTGGTTTAACATAACAAATTGGCTGTGGTATATAAAATTATTCATAATGATAGTA
GGAGGCTTGGTAGGTTTAAGAATAGTTTTTGCTGTACTTTCTATAGTGAATAGAGTTAGGCAGGGATATT
CACCATTATCGTTTCAGACCCACCTCCCAACCCCGAGGGGACCCGACAGGCCCGAAGGAATAGAAGAAGA
AGGTGGAGAGAGAGACAGAGACAGATCCATTCGATTAGTGAACGGATCTCGACGGTATCGGTTAACTTTT
AAAAGAAAAGGGGGGATTGGGGGGTACAGTGCAGGGGAAAGAATAGTAGACATAATAGCAACAGACATAC
AAACTAAAGAATTACAAAAACAAATTACAAAATTCAAAATTTTATCGATACTAGTATTATGCCCAGTACA
TGACCTTATGGGACTTTCCTACTTGGCAGTACATCTACGTATTAGTCATCGCTATTACCATGGTGATGCG
GTTTTGGCAGTACATCAATGGGCGTGGATAGCGGTTTGACTCACGGGGATTTCCAAGTCTCCACCCCATT
GACGTCAATGGGAGTTTGTTTTGGCACCAAAATCAACGGGACTTTCCAAAATGTCGTAACAACTCCGCCC
CATTGACGCAAATGGGCGGTAGGCGTGTACGGTGGGAGGTTTATATAAGCAGAGCTCGTTTAGTGAACCG
TCAGATCGCCTGGAGACGCCATCCACGCTGTTTTGACCTCCATAGAAGATTCTAGAGCTAGGGATCCACC
ATGGTGAGCAAGGGCGAGGAGGATAACATGGCCATCATCAAGGAGTTCATGCGCTTCAAGGTGCACATGG
AGGGCTCCGTGAACGGCCACGAGTTCGAGATCGAGGGCGAGGGCGAGGGCCGCCCCTACGAGGGCACCCA
GACCGCCAAGCTGAAGGTGACCAAGGGTGGCCCCCTGCCCTTCGCCTGGGACATCCTGTCCCCTCAGTTC
ATGTACGGCTCCAAGGCCTACGTGAAGCACCCCGCCGACATCCCCGACTACTTGAAGCTGTCCTTCCCCG
AGGGCTTCAAGTGGGAGCGCGTGATGAACTTCGAGGACGGCGGCGTGGTGACCGTGACCCAGGACTCCTC
CCTGCAGGACGGCGAGTTCATCTACAAGGTGAAGCTGCGCGGCACCAACTTCCCCTCCGACGGCCCCGTA
ATGCAGAAGAAGACCATGGGCTGGGAGGCCTCCTCCGAGCGGATGTACCCCGAGGACGGCGCCCTGAAGG
GCGAGATCAAGCAGAGGCTGAAGCTGAAGGACGGCGGCCACTACGACGCTGAGGTCAAGACCACCTACAA
GGCCAAGAAGCCCGTGCAGCTGCCCGGCGCCTACAACGTCAACATCAAGTTGGACATCACCTCCCACAAC
GAGGACTACACCATCGTGGAACAGTACGAACGCGCCGAGGGCCGCCACTCCACCGGCGGCATGGACGAGC
TGTACAAGAAGCTTGGCAGTGGAGAGGGCAGAGGAAGTCTGCTAACATGCGGTGACGTCGAGGAGAATCC
TGGCCCAATGACCGAGTACAAGCCCACGGTGCGCCTCGCCACCCGCGACGACGTCCCCAGGGCCGTACGC
ACCCTCGCCGCCGCGTTCGCCGACTACCCCGCCACGCGCCACACCGTCGATCCGGACCGCCACATCGAGC
GGGTCACCGAGCTGCAAGAACTCTTCCTCACGCGCGTCGGGCTCGACATCGGCAAGGTGTGGGTCGCGGA
CGACGGCGCCGCGGTGGCGGTCTGGACCACGCCGGAGAGCGTCGAAGCGGGGGCGGTGTTCGCCGAGATC
GGCCCGCGCATGGCCGAGTTGAGCGGTTCCCGGCTGGCCGCGCAGCAACAGATGGAAGGCCTCCTGGCGC
CGCACCGGCCCAAGGAGCCCGCGTGGTTCCTGGCCACCGTCGGCGTCTCGCCCGACCACCAGGGCAAGGG
TCTGGGCAGCGCCGTCGTGCTCCCCGGAGTGGAGGCGGCCGAGCGCGCCGGGGTGCCCGCCTTCCTGGAG
ACCTCCGCGCCCCGCAACCTCCCCTTCTACGAGCGGCTCGGCTTCACCGTCACCGCCGACGTCGAGGTGC
CCGAAGGACCGCGCACCTGGTGCATGACCCGCAAGCCCGGTGCCTGAGAATTCGTCGACAATCAACCTCT
GGATTACAAAATTTGTGAAAGATTGACTGGTATTCTTAACTATGTTGCTCCTTTTACGCTATGTGGATAC
GCTGCTTTAATGCCTTTGTATCATGCTATTGCTTCCCGTATGGCTTTCATTTTCTCCTCCTTGTATAAAT
CCTGGTTGCTGTCTCTTTATGAGGAGTTGTGGCCCGTTGTCAGGCAACGTGGCGTGGTGTGCACTGTGTT
TGCTGACGCAACCCCCACTGGTTGGGGCATTGCCACCACCTGTCAGCTCCTTTCCGGGACTTTCGCTTTC
CCCCTCCCTATTGCCACGGCGGAACTCATCGCCGCCTGCCTTGCCCGCTGCTGGACAGGGGCTCGGCTGT
TGGGCACTGACAATTCCGTGGTGTTGTCGGGGAAATCATCGTCCTTTCCTTGGCTGCTCGCCTGTGTTGC
CACCTGGATTCTGCGCGGGACGTCCTTCTGCTACGTCCCTTCGGCCCTCAATCCAGCGGACCTTCCTTCC
CGCGGCCTGCTGCCGGCTCTGCGGCCTCTTCCGCGTCTTCGCCTTCGCCCTCAGACGAGTCGGATCTCCC
TTTGGGCCGCCTCCCCGCCTGGTACCTTTAAGACCAATGACTTACAAGGCAGCTGTAGATCTTAGCCACT
TTTTAAAAGAAAAGGGGGGACTGGAAGGGCTAATTCACTCCCAACGAAGATAAGATCTGCTTTTTGCTTG
TACTGGGTCTCTCTGGTTAGACCAGATCTGAGCCTGGGAGCTCTCTGGCTAACTAGGGAACCCACTGCTT
AAGCCTCAATAAAGCTTGCCTTGAGTGCTTCAAGTAGTGTGTGCCCGTCTGTTGTGTGACTCTGGTAACT
AGAGATCCCTCAGACCCTTTTAGTCAGTGTGGAAAATCTCTAGCAGTAGTAGTTCATGTCATCTTATTAT
TCAGTATTTATAACTTGCAAAGAAATGAATATCAGAGAGTGAGAGGAACTTGTTTATTGCAGCTTATAAT
GGTTACAAATAAAGCAATAGCATCACAAATTTCACAAATAAAGCATTTTTTTCACTGCATTCTAGTTGTG
GTTTGTCCAAACTCATCAATGTATCTTATCATGTCTGGCTCTAGCTATCCCGCCCCTAACTCCGCCCATC
CCGCCCCTAACTCCGCCCAGTTCCGCCCATTCTCCGCCCCATGGCTGACTAATTTTTTTTATTTATGCAG
AGGCCGAGGCCGCCTCGGCCTCTGAGCTATTCCAGAAGTAGTGAGGAGGCTTTTTTGGAGGCCTAGACTT
TTGCAGAGACCAAATTCGTAATCATGTCATAGCTGTTTCCTGTGTGAAATTGTTATCCGCTCACAATTCC
ACACAACATACGAGCCGGAAGCATAAAGTGTAAAGCCTGGGGTGCCTAATGAGTGAGCTAACTCACATTA
ATTGCGTTGCGCTCACTGCCCGCTTTCCAGTCGGGAAACCTGTCGTGCCAGCTGCATTAATGAATCGGCC
AACGCGCGGGGAGAGGCGGTTTGCGTATTGGGCGCTCTTCCGCTTCCTCGCTCACTGACTCGCTGCGCTC
GGTCGTTCGGCTGCGGCGAGCGGTATCAGCTCACTCAAAGGCGGTAATACGGTTATCCACAGAATCAGGG
GATAACGCAGGAAAGAACATGTGAGCAAAAGGCCAGCAAAAGGCCAGGAACCGTAAAAAGGCCGCGTTGC
TGGCGTTTTTCCATAGGCTCCGCCCCCCTGACGAGCATCACAAAAATCGACGCTCAAGTCAGAGGTGGCG
AAACCCGACAGGACTATAAAGATACCAGGCGTTTCCCCCTGGAAGCTCCCTCGTGCGCTCTCCTGTTCCG
ACCCTGCCGCTTACCGGATACCTGTCCGCCTTTCTCCCTTCGGGAAGCGTGGCGCTTTCTCATAGCTCAC
GCTGTAGGTATCTCAGTTCGGTGTAGGTCGTTCGCTCCAAGCTGGGCTGTGTGCACGAACCCCCCGTTCA
GCCCGACCGCTGCGCCTTATCCGGTAACTATCGTCTTGAGTCCAACCCGGTAAGACACGACTTATCGCCA
CTGGCAGCAGCCACTGGTAACAGGATTAGCAGAGCGAGGTATGTAGGCGGTGCTACAGAGTTCTTGAAGT
GGTGGCCTAACTACGGCTACACTAGAAGAACAGTATTTGGTATCTGCGCTCTGCTGAAGCCAGTTACCTT
CGGAAAAAGAGTTGGTAGCTCTTGATCCGGCAAACAAACCACCGCTGGTAGCGGTGGTTTTTTTGTTTGC
AAGCAGCAGATTACGCGCAGAAAAAAAGGATCTCAAGAAGATCCTTTGATCTTTTCTACGGGGTCTGACG
CTCAGTGGAACGAAAACTCACGTTAAGGGATTTTGGTCATGAGATTATCAAAAAGGATCTTCACCTAGAT
CCTTTTAAATTAAAAATGAAGTTTTAAATCAATCTAAAGTATATATGAGTAAACTTGGTCTGACAGTTAC
CAATGCTTAATCAGTGAGGCACCTATCTCAGCGATCTGTCTATTTCGTTCATCCATAGTTGCCTGACTCC
CCGTCGTGTAGATAACTACGATACGGGAGGGCTTACCATCTGGCCCCAGTGCTGCAATGATACCGCGAGA
CCCACGCTCACCGGCTCCAGATTTATCAGCAATAAACCAGCCAGCCGGAAGGGCCGAGCGCAGAAGTGGT
CCTGCAACTTTATCCGCCTCCATCCAGTCTATTAATTGTTGCCGGGAAGCTAGAGTAAGTAGTTCGCCAG
TTAATAGTTTGCGCAACGTTGTTGCCATTGCTACAGGCATCGTGGTGTCACGCTCGTCGTTTGGTATGGC
TTCATTCAGCTCCGGTTCCCAACGATCAAGGCGAGTTACATGATCCCCCATGTTGTGCAAAAAAGCGGTT
AGCTCCTTCGGTCCTCCGATCGTTGTCAGAAGTAAGTTGGCCGCAGTGTTATCACTCATGGTTATGGCAG
CACTGCATAATTCTCTTACTGTCATGCCATCCGTAAGATGCTTTTCTGTGACTGGTGAGTACTCAACCAA
GTCATTCTGAGAATAGTGTATGCGGCGACCGAGTTGCTCTTGCCCGGCGTCAATACGGGATAATACCGCG
CCACATAGCAGAACTTTAAAAGTGCTCATCATTGGAAAACGTTCTTCGGGGCGAAAACTCTCAAGGATCT
TACCGCTGTTGAGATCCAGTTCGATGTAACCCACTCGTGCACCCAACTGATCTTCAGCATCTTTTACTTT
CACCAGCGTTTCTGGGTGAGCAAAAACAGGAAGGCAAAATGCCGCAAAAAAGGGAATAAGGGCGACACGG
AAATGTTGAATACTCATACTCTTCCTTTTTCAATATTATTGAAGCATTTATCAGGGTTATTGTCTCATGA
GCGGATACATATTTGAATGTATTTAGAAAAATAAACAAATAGGGGTTCCGCGCACATTTCCCCGAAAAGT
GCCACCTGACGTCTAAGAAACCATTATTATCATGACATTAACCTATAAAAATAGGCGTATCACGAGGCCC
TTTCGTCTCGCGCGTTTCGGTGATGACGGTGAAAACCTCTGACACATGCAGCTCCCGGAGACGGTCACAG
CTTGTCTGTAAGCGGATGCCGGGAGCAGACAAGCCCGTCAGGGCGCGTCAGCGGGTGTTGGCGGGTGTCG
GGGCTGGCTTAACTATGCGGCATCAGAGCAGATTGTACTGAGAGTGCACCA
Features (pLannotate 1.2.2; 26 found; start..end, strand, type, name):
     58..212     -  CDS            lacZα (fragment): LacZα fragment of β-galactosidase; lacZ fragment
    226..452     +  promoter       RSV promoter: Rous sarcoma virus enhancer/promoter
    453..633     +  LTR            5' LTR (truncated): truncated 5' long terminal repeat (LTR) from HIV-1
    680..805     +  misc_feature   HIV-1 Ψ: packaging signal of human immunodeficiency virus type 1
    789..1127    +  CDS            HIV-1 gag (fragment): gag protein from human immunodeficiency virus 1; gag
   1298..1531    +  misc_feature   RRE: The Rev response element (RRE) of HIV-1 allows for Rev-dependent mRNA export from the nucleus to the cytoplasm.
   1908..2008    +  CDS            Rev (fragment): human immunodeficiency virus 1 (HIV-1) Rev protein; rev; enhances nuclear export of unspliced and incompletely spliced viral mRNAs
   2027..2143    +  misc_feature   cPPT/CTS: central polypurine tract and central termination sequence of HIV-1
   2156..2232    +  enhancer       CMV enhancer (fragment): human cytomegalovirus immediate early enhancer
   2233..2436    +  promoter       CMV promoter: human cytomegalovirus (CMV) immediate early promoter
   2521..3228    +  CDS            mCherry: mCherry is a basic (constitutively fluorescent) red fluorescent protein published in 2004, derived from Discosoma sp.. It is reported to be a very rapidly-maturing monomer with low acid sensitivity.
   3298..3897    +  CDS            PuroR: puromycin N-acetyltransferase; pac from Streptomyces alboniger; confers resistance to puromycin
   3910..4498    +  misc_feature   WPRE: woodchuck hepatitis virus posttranscriptional regulatory element
   4493..4600    +  CDS            nef (fragment): NEF_SIVS4 - Experimental evidence at protein level: Swiss-Prot protein existence level 1. Interferes with TCR signaling from the cell membrane. Interacts with CD247/TCRZ (TCR zeta chain) and exert potent down- regulation of cell surface TCR/CD3 complexes. From Simian immunodeficiency virus (isolate F236/smH4) (SIV-sm) (Simian immunodeficiency virus sooty mangabey monkey).
   4625..4805    +  LTR            5' LTR (truncated): truncated 5' long terminal repeat (LTR) from HIV-1
   4877..4998    +  polyA_signal   SV40 poly(A) signal: SV40 polyadenylation signal
   5038..5173    +  rep_origin     SV40 ori: SV40 origin of replication
   5230..5246    -  protein_bind   lac operator: The lac repressor binds to the lac operator to inhibit transcription in E. coli. This inhibition can be relieved by adding lactose or isopropyl-β-D-thiogalactopyranoside (IPTG). lac repressor encoded by lacI
   5254..5284    -  promoter       lac promoter: promoter for the E. coli lac operon
   5299..5320    -  protein_bind   CAP binding site: CAP binding activates transcription in the presence of cAMP. E. coli catabolite activator protein
   5333..5425    -  CDS            lacI (fragment): lac repressor; lacI; The lac repressor binds to the lac operator to inhibit transcription in E. coli. This inhibition can be relieved by adding lactose or isopropyl-β-D-thiogalactopyranoside (IPTG).
   5608..6196    -  rep_origin     ori: high-copy-number ColE1/pMB1/pBR322/pUC origin of replication
   6367..7227    -  CDS            AmpR: β-lactamase; bla; confers resistance to ampicillin, carbenicillin, and related antibiotics
   7228..7332    -  promoter       AmpR promoter: bla
   7427..7462    +  CDS            rop (fragment): Rop protein, which maintains plasmids at low copy number; rop
   7564..52      +  misc_feature   bom (fragment) (across the origin): basis of mobility region from pBR322
