[The description below was written by a language model from this plasmid's Addgene catalogue record and pLannotate feature annotations shown in this document.]
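Description:
pCDH-CMV-mCherry-T2A-Puro is a third-generation HIV-1-based lentiviral transfer plasmid of about 7.6 kb for mammalian expression. It is built on a modified pCDH-CMV-MCS backbone in which a ClaI/SalI fragment was replaced by a CMV promoter and a new multiple cloning site. In bacteria it is maintained at high copy through a ColE1/pUC-type origin and selected with ampicillin via the β-lactamase gene. Remnants of lac regulatory elements and small pBR322-derived fragments are backbone leftovers. An SV40 origin and an SV40 polyadenylation signal lie downstream of the viral cassette.

The viral genome is transcribed in packaging cells from an RSV promoter fused to a truncated 5′ LTR, the arrangement that makes third-generation vectors independent of Tat. It is followed by the Ψ packaging signal with a partial gag sequence, the Rev response element for Rev-dependent nuclear export, and the cPPT/CTS, which aids nuclear import of the reverse-transcribed genome. The downstream LTR is also annotated as truncated, which fits the self-inactivating design typical of such vectors, although the record does not state this explicitly.

The internal expression unit consists of the CMV immediate early promoter, with a partial enhancer, driving a single 1,386 bp open reading frame cloned between BamHI and EcoRI. In it, the red fluorescent protein mCherry is joined to puromycin N-acetyltransferase by a T2A ribosome-skipping peptide. The T2A is named in the catalogue entry and corresponds to the unannotated gap between the two coding sequences. A WPRE after the insert enhances transcript stability and expression. Transduced cells therefore both fluoresce red and survive puromycin selection, so the plasmid is suited to making stably labelled cell populations or to serving as a transduction control.
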