Addgene plasmid #72264: pCDH-CMV-mCherry-T2A-Puro
Purpose: Express mCherry and puromycin resistance gene under CMV promoter. 3rd gen lentiviral vector.
Depositing lab: Kazuhiro Oka. Depositing organization: Baylor College of Medicine.
Backbone
  Vector backbone: pCDH-CMV-MCS
  Backbone manufacturer: Systembio
  Backbone size w/o insert (bp): 6227
  Modifications to backbone: ClaI/Sal fragment was replace with CMV promoter + new MCS
  Vector type: Mammalian Expression, Lentiviral
  Selectable markers: Puromycin
Growth in bacteria
  Bacterial resistance: Ampicillin, 100 μg/mL
  Growth temperature: 37°C
  Growth strain: NEB Stable
  Copy number: High Copy
Gene/Insert
  Gene/Insert name: mCherry-T2A-Puro
  Insert size (bp): 1386
  Promoter: CMV
  Cloning method: Restriction Enzyme; 5′ cloning site BamHI (unknown if destroyed); 3′ cloning site EcoRI (not destroyed)
  Sequencing primers: 5′ GGCACCAAAATCAACGGGAC; 3′ CAACACCACGGAATTGTCAG
Terms and licenses: Academic/Nonprofit Terms; Industry Terms: Not Available to Industry
How to cite: pCDH-CMV-mCherry-T2A-Puro was a gift from Kazuhiro Oka (Addgene plasmid # 72264 ; http://n2t.net/addgene:72264 ; RRID:Addgene_72264)
