>Addgene plasmid #72264 | pCDH-CMV-mCherry-T2A-Puro | addgene partial sequence | sequence record 134561 | CMV-F 5'-CGCAAATGGGCGGTAGGCGTG-3'
ACCGTCAGATCGCCTGGAGACGCCATCCACGCTGTTTTGACCTCCATAGAAGATTCTAGAGCTAGGGATC
CACCATGGTGAGCAAGGGCGAGGAGGATAACATGGCCATCATCAAGGAGTTCATGCGCTTCAAGGTGCAC
ATGGAGGGCTCCGTGAACGGCCACGAGTTCGAGATCGAGGGCGAGGGCGAGGGCCGCCCCTACGAGGGCA
CCCAGACCGCCAAGCTGAAGGTGACCAAGGGTGGCCCCCTGCCCTTCGCCTGGGACATCCTGTCCCCTCA
GTTCATGTACGGCTCCAAGGCCTACGTGAAGCACCCCGCCGACATCCCCGACTACTTGAAGCTGTCCTTC
CCCGAGGGCTTCAAGTGGGAGCGCGTGATGAACTTCGAGGACGGCGGCGTGGTGACCGTGACCCAGGACT
CCTCCCTGCAGGACGGCGAGTTCATCTACAAGGTGAAGCTGCGCGGCACCAACTTCCCCTCCGACGGCCC
CGTAATGCAGAAGAAGACCATGGGCTGGGAGGCCTCCTCCGAGCGGATGTACCCCGAGGACGGCGCCCTG
AAGGGCGAGATCAAGCAGAGGCTGAAGCTGAAGGACGGCGGCCACTACGACGCTGAGGTCAAGACCACCT
ACAAGGCCAAGAAGCCCGTGCAGCTGCCCGGCGCCTACAACGTCAACATCAAGTTGGACATCACCTCCCA
CAACGAGGACTACACCATCGTGGAACAGTACGAACGCGCCGAGGGCCGCCACTCCACCGGCGGCATGGAC
GAGCTGTACAAGAAGCTTGGCAGTGGAGAGGGCAGAGGAAGTCTGCTAACATGCGGTGACGTCGAGGAGA
ATCCTGGCCCAATGACCGAGTACAAGCC
