>Addgene plasmid #72264 | pCDH-CMV-mCherry-T2A-Puro | addgene partial sequence | sequence record 134562 | WPRE-R 5'-CATAGCGTAAAAGGAGCAACA-3'
ATCCAGAGGTTGATTGTCGACGAATTCTCAGGCACCGGGCTTGCGGGTCATGCACCAGGTGCGCGGTCCT
TCGGGCACCTCGACGTCGGCGGTGACGGTGAAGCCGAGCCGCTCGTAGAAGGGGAGGTTGCGGGGCGCGG
AGGTCTCCAGGAAGGCGGGCACCCCGGCGCGCTCGGCCGCCTCCACTCCGGGGAGCACGACGGCGCTGCC
CAGACCCTTGCCCTGGTGGTCGGGCGAGACGCCGACGGTGGCCAGGAACCACGCGGGCTCCTTGGGCCGG
TGCGGCGCCAGGAGGCCTTCCATCTGTTGCTGCGCGGCCAGCCGGGAACCGCTCAACTCGGCCATGCGCG
GGCCGATCTCGGCGAACACCGCCCCCGCTTCGACGCTCTCCGGCGTGGTCCAGACCGCCACCGCGGCGCC
GTCGTCCGCGACCCACACCTTGCCGATGTCGAGCCCGACGCGCGTGAGGAAGAGTTCTTGCAGCTCGGTG
ACCCGCTCGATGTGGCGGTCCGGATCGACGGTGTGGCGCGTGGCGGGGTAGTCGGCGAACGCGGCGGCGA
GGGTGCGTACGGCCCTGGGGACGTCGTCGCGGGTGGCGAGGCGCACCGTGGGCTTGTACTCGGTCATTGG
GCCAGGATTCTCCTCGACGTCACCGCATGTTAGCAGACTTCCTCTGCCCTCTCCACTGCCAAGCTTCTTG
TACAGCTCGTCCATGCCGCCGGTGGAGTGGCGGCCCTCGGCGCGTTCGTACTGTTCCACGATGGTGTAGT
CCTCGTTGTGGGA
